>Addgene plasmid #74893 | pEBB COMMD1 Flag | depositor full sequence | sequence record 150703 | pEBB COMMD1 Flag sequence 5958 bps
AGCGCCCAATACGCAAACCGCCTCTCCCCGCGCGTTGGCCGATTCATTAATGCAGCTGGCACGACAGGTT
TCCCGACTGGAAAGCGGGCAGTGAGCGCAACGCAATTAATGTGAGTTAGCTCACTCATTAGGCACCCCAG
GCTTTACACTTTATGCTTCCGGCTCGTATGTTGTGTGGAATTGTGAGCGGATAACAATTTCACACAGGAA
ACAGCTATGACCATGATTACGCCAAGCTTCCAGGCTCCCCAGCAGGCAGAAGTATGCAAAGCATGCATCT
CAATTAGTCAGCAACCATAGTCCCGCCCCTAACTCCGCCCATCCCGCCCCTAACTCCGCCCAGTTCCGCC
CATTCTCCGCCCCATGGCTGACTAATTTTTTTTATTTATGCAGAGGCCGAGGCCGCCTCGGCCTCTGAGC
TATTCCAGAAGTAGTGAGGAGGCTTTTTTGGAGGCCTAGGCTTTTGCAAAAAGCTTTGCAAAGATGGATA
AAGTTTTAAACAGAGAGGAATCTTTGCAGCTAATGGACCTTCTAGGTCTTGAAAGGAGTGGGAATTGGCT
CCGGTGCCCGTCAGTGGGCAGAGCGCACATCGCCCACAGTCCCCGAGAAGTTGGGGGGAGGGGTCGGCAA
TTGAACCGGTGCCTAGAGAAGGTGGCGCGGGGTAAACTGGGAAAGTGATGTCGTGTACTGGCTCCGCCTT
TTTCCCGAGGGTGGGGGAGAACCGTATATAAGTGCAGTAGTCGCCGTGAACGTTCTTTTTCGCAACGGGT
TTGCCGCCAGAACACAGGTAAGTGCCGTGTGTGGTTCCCGCGGGCCTGGCCTCTTTACGGGTTATGGCCC
TTGCGTGCCTTGAATTACTTCCACGCCCCTGGCTGCAGTACGTGATTCTTGATCCCGAGCTTCGGGTTGG
AAGTGGGTGGGAGAGTTCGAGGCCTTGCGCTTAAGGAGCCCCTTCGCCTCGTGCTTGAGTTGAGGCCTGG
CCTGGGCGCTGGGGCCGCCGCGTGCGAATCTGGTGGCACCTTCGCGCCTGTCTCGCTGCTTTCGATAAGT
CTCTAGCCATTTAAAATTTTTGATGACCTGCTGCGACGCTTTTTTTCTGGCAAGATAGTCTTGTAAATGC
GGGCCAAGATCTGCACACTGGTATTTCGGTTTTTGGGGCCGCGGGCGGCGACGGGGCCCGTGCGTCCCAG
CGCACATGTTCGGCGAGGCGGGGCCTGCGAGCGCGGCCACCGAGAATCGGACGGGGGTAGTCTCAAGCTG
GCCGGCCTGCTCTGGTGCCTGGCCTCGCGCCGCCGTGTATCGCCCCGCCCTGGGCGGCAAGGCTGGCCCG
GTCGGCACCAGTTGCGTGAGCGGAAAGATGGCCGCTTCCCGGCCCTGCTGCAGGGAGCTCAAAATGGAGG
ACGCGGCGCTCGGGAGAGCGGGCGGGTGAGTCACCCACACAAAGGAAAAGGGCCTTTCCGTCCTCAGCCG
TCGCTTCATGTGACTCCACGGAGTACCGGGCGCCGTCCAGGCACCTCGATTAGTTCTCGAGCTTTTGGAG
TACGTCGTCTTTAGGTTGGGGGGAGGGGTTTTATGCGATGGAGTTTCCCCACACTGAGTGGGTGGAGACT
GAAGTTAGGCCAGCTTGGCACTTGATGTAATTCTCCTTGGAATTTGCCCTTTTTGAGTTTGGATCTTGGT
TCATTCTCAAGCCTCAGACAGTGGTTCAAAGTTTTTTTCTTCCATTTCAGGTGTCGTGAGGAATTCTCTA
GAGATCCCTCGACCTCGAGATCCATTGTGCTGGATCCCGGGCCACCATGGCAGCCGGCGAGCTTGAGGGT
GGCAAACCCCTGAGCGGGCTGCTGAATGCGCTGGCCCAGGACACTTTCCACGGGTACCCCGGCATCACAG
AGGAGCTGCTACGGAGCCAGCTATATCCAGAGGTGCCACCCGAGGAGTTCCGCCCCTTTCTGGCAAAGAT
GAGGGGGATTCTTAAGTCTATTGCGTCTGCAGACATGGATTTCAACCAGCTGGAGGCATTCTTGACTGCT
CAAACCAAAAAGCAAGGTGGGATCACATCTGACCAAGCTGCTGTCATTTCCAAATTCTGGAAGAGCCACA
AGACAAAAATCCGTGAGAGCCTCATGAACCAGAGCCGCTGGAATAGCGGGCTTCGGGGCCTGAGCTGGAG
AGTTGATGGCAAGTCTCAGTCAAGGCACTCAGCTCAAATACACACACCTGTTGCCATTATAGAGCTGGAA
TTAGGCAAATATGGACAGGAATCTGAATTTCTGTGTTTGGAATTTGATGAGGTCAAAGTCAACCAAATTC
TGAAGACGCTGTCAGAGGTAGAAGAAAGTATCAGCACACTGATCAGCCAGCCTAACTCAGCGGCCGCCGA
CTACAAAGACGATGACGACAAGTCACTCTGACGGCCGCGACTCTAGAGTGAGGGTCCCCACCTGGGACCC
TTGAGAGTATCAGGTCTCCCACGTGGGAGACAAGAAATCCCTGTTTAATATTTAAACAGCAGTGTTCCCC
ATCTGGGTCCTTGCACCCCTCACTCTGGCCTCAGCCGACTGCACAGCGGCCCCTGCATCCCCTTGGCTGT
GAGGCCCCTGGACAAGCAGAGGTGGCCAGAGCTGGGAGGCATGGCCCTGGGGTCCCACGAATTTGCTGGG
GAATCTCGTTTTTCTTCTTAAGACTTTTGGGACATGGTTTGACTCCCGAACATCACCGACGTGTCTCCTG
TTTTTCTGGGTGGCCTCGGGACACCTGCCCTGCCCCCACGAGGGTCAGGACTGTGACTCTTTTTAGGGCC
AGGCAGGTGCCTGGACATTTGCCTTGCTGGACGGGGACTGGGGATGTGGGAGGGAGCAGACAGGAGGAAT
CATGTCAGGCCTGTGTGTGAAAGGAAGCTCCACTGTCACCCTCCACCTCTTCACCCCCCACTCACCAGTG
TCCCCTCCACTGTCACATTGTAACTGAACTTCAGGATAATAAAGTGTTTGCCTCCAAAAAAAAAAAAAAA
AAAAAAAAAAAAAAAAAAAAAAAAAAAAAAAAAAAAAAAAAAAAAAAAAAAAAAAAAAAAAAAAAAAAAA
AAAAAGAATTCACTGGCCGTCGTTTTACAACGTCGTGACTGGGAAAACCCTGGCGTTACCCAACTTAATC
GCCTTGCAGCACATCCCCCTTTCGCCAGCTGGCGTAATAGCGAAGAGGCCCGCACCGATCGCCCTTCCCA
ACAGTTGCGCAGCCTGAATGGCGAATGGCGCCTGATGCGGTATTTTCTCCTTACGCATCTGTGCGGTATT
TCACACCGCATA
[142 nt withheld, positions 3303-3444]
C
[141 nt withheld, positions 3446-3586]
CCTTTGACGTTGGAGTCCACGTTCTTT
[37 nt withheld, positions 3614-3650]
ACCCTATCTCGGGCTATTCTTTTGATTTATAAGGGATTTTGCCGATTTCGGCCTATTGGTTAAAAAATGA
GCTGATTTAACAAAAATTTAACGCGAATTTTAACAAAATATTAACGTTTACAATTTTATGGTGCACTCTC
AGTACAATCTGCTCTGATGCCGCATAGTTAAGCCAGCCCCGACACCCGCCAACACCCGCTGACGCGCCCT
GACGGGCTTGTCTGCTCCCGGCATCCGCTTACAGACAAGCTGTGACCGTCTCCGGGAGCTGCATGTGTCA
GAGGTTTTCACCGTCATCACCGAAACGCGCGAGACGAAAGGGCCTCGTGATACGCCTATTTTTATAGGTT
AATGTCATGATAATAATGGTTTCTTAGACGTCAGGTGGCACTTTTCGGGGAAATGTGCGCGGAACCCCTA
TTTGTTTATTTTTCTAAATACATTCAAATATGTATCCGCTCATGAGACAATAACCCTGATAAATGCTTCA
ATAATATTGAAAAAGGAAGAGTATGAGTATTCAACATTTCCGTGTCGCCCTTATTCCCTTTTTTGCGGCA
TTTTGCCTTCCTGTTTTTGCTCACCCAGAAACGCTGGTGAAAGTAAAAGATGCTGAAGATCAGTTGGGTG
CACGAGTGGGTTACATCGAACTGGATCTCAACAGCGGTAAGATCCTTGAGAGTTTTCGCCCCGAAGAACG
TTTTCCAATGATGAGCACTTTTAAAGTTCTGCTATGTGGCGCGGTATTATCCCGTATTGACGCCGGGCAA
GAGCAACTCGGTCGCCGCATACACTATTCTCAGAATGACTTGGTTGAGTACTCACCAGTCACAGAAAAGC
ATCTTACGGATGGCATGACAGTAAGAGAATTATGCAGTGCTGCCATAACCATGAGTGATAACACTGCGGC
CAACTTACTTCTGACAACGATCGGAGGACCGAAGGAGCTAACCGCTTTTTTGCACAACATGGGGGATCAT
GTAACTCGCCTTGATCGTTGGGAACCGGAGCTGAATGAAGCCATACCAAACGACGAGCGTGACACCACGA
TGCCTGTAGCAATGGCAACAACGTTGCGCAAACTATTAACTGGCGAACTACTTACTCTAGCTTCCCGGCA
ACAATTAATAGACTGGATGGAGGCGGATAAAGTTGCAGGACCACTTCTGCGCTCGGCCCTTCCGGCTGGC
TGGTTTATTGCTGATAAATCTGGAGCCGGTGAGCGTGGGTCTCGCGGTATCATTGCAGCACTGGGGCCAG
ATGGTAAGCCCTCCCGTATCGTAGTTATCTACACGACGGGGAGTCAGGCAACTATGGATGAACGAAATAG
ACAGATCGCTGAGATAGGTGCCTCACTGATTAAGCATTGGTAACTGTCAGACCAAGTTTACTCATATATA
CTTTAGATTGATTTAAAACTTCATTTTTAATTTAAAAGGATCTAGGTGAAGATCCTTTTTGATAATCTCA
TGACCAAAATCCCTTAACGTGAGTTTTCGTTCCACTGAGCGTCAGACCCCGTAGAAAAGATCAAAGGATC
TTCTTGAGATCCTTTTTTTCTGCGCGTAATCTGCTGCTTGCAAACAAAAAAACCACCGCTACCAGCGGTG
GTTTGTTTGCCGGATCAAGAGCTACCAACTCTTTTTCCGAAGGTAACTGGCTTCAGCAGAGCGCAGATAC
CAAATACTGTCCTTCTAGTGTAGCCGTAGTTAGGCCACCACTTCAAGAACTCTGTAGCACCGCCTACATA
CCTCGCTCTGCTAATCCTGTTACCAGTGGCTGCTGCCAGTGGCGATAAGTCGTGTCTTACCGGGTTGGAC
TCAAGACGATAGTTACCGGATAAGGCGCAGCGGTCGGGCTGAACGGGGGGTTCGTGCACACAGCCCAGCT
TGGAGCGAACGACCTACACCGAACTGAGATACCTACAGCGTGAGCTATGAGAAAGCGCCACGCTTCCCGA
AGGGAGAAAGGCGGACAGGTATCCGGTAAGCGGCAGGGTCGGAACAGGAGAGCGCACGAGGGAGCTTCCA
GGGGGAAACGCCTGGTATCTTTATAGTCCTGTCGGGTTTCGCCACCTCTGACTTGAGCGTCGATTTTTGT
GATGCTCGTCAGGGGGGCGGAGCCTATGGAAAAACGCCAGCAACGCGGCCTTTTTACGGTTCCTGGCCTT
TTGCTGGCCTTTTGCTCACATGTTCTTTCCTGCGTTATCCCCTGATTCTGTGGATAACCGTATTACCGCC
TTTGAGTGAGCTGATACCGCTCGCCGCAGCCGAACGACCGAGCGCAGCGAGTCAGTGAGCGAGGAAGC
Features (pLannotate 1.2.2; 17 found; start..end, strand, type, name):
      2..94      +  CDS            lacI (fragment): lac repressor; lacI; The lac repressor binds to the lac operator to inhibit transcription in E. coli. This inhibition can be relieved by adding lactose or isopropyl-β-D-thiogalactopyranoside (IPTG).
    107..128     +  protein_bind   CAP binding site: CAP binding activates transcription in the presence of cAMP. E. coli catabolite activator protein
    143..173     +  promoter       lac promoter: promoter for the E. coli lac operon
    181..197     +  protein_bind   lac operator: The lac repressor binds to the lac operator to inhibit transcription in E. coli. This inhibition can be relieved by adding lactose or isopropyl-β-D-thiogalactopyranoside (IPTG). lac repressor encoded by lacI
    252..462     +  promoter       SV40 promoter: SV40 early promoter
    484..550     +  CDS            small t antigen (fragment): SV40 (simian virus 40) small t antigen
    558..1739    +  promoter       EF-1α promoter: strong constitutive promoter for human elongation factor EF-1α
   1797..2366    +  CDS            COMMD1: COMD1_HUMAN - Also known as C2orf5, MURR1. Experimental evidence at protein level: Swiss-Prot protein existence level 1. Proposed scaffold protein that is implicated in diverse physiological processes and whose function may be in part linked to its ability to regulate ubiquitination of specific cellular proteins. Can modulate activity of cullin-RING E3 ubiquitin ligase (CRL) complexes by displacing CAND1; in vitro promotes CRL E3 activity and dissociates CAND1 from CUL1 and CUL2 (PubMed:21778237). Promotes ubiquitination of NF-kappa-B subunit RELA and its subsequent proteasomal degradation. Do
   2427..2519    +  ncRNA          G-CSF SLDE: Accession: RF00183 - G-CSF factor stem-loop destabilising element (SLDE)
   3088..3245    +  CDS            lacZα (fragment): LacZα fragment of β-galactosidase; lacZ fragment
   3251..3302    -  misc_feature   bom (fragment): basis of mobility region from pBR322
   3321..3701    +  rep_origin     M13 ori (sequence partly withheld): M13 bacteriophage origin of replication; arrow indicates direction of (+) strand synthesis
   3777..3826    -  misc_feature   bom (fragment): basis of mobility region from pBR322
   3928..3963    -  CDS            rop (fragment): Rop protein, which maintains plasmids at low copy number; rop
   4058..4162    +  promoter       AmpR promoter: bla
   4163..5023    +  CDS            AmpR: β-lactamase; bla; confers resistance to ampicillin, carbenicillin, and related antibiotics
   5194..5782    +  rep_origin     ori: high-copy-number ColE1/pMB1/pBR322/pUC origin of replication
