[The description below was written by a language model from this plasmid's Addgene catalogue record and pLannotate feature annotations shown in this document.]
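Description:
pEBB COMMD1 Flag is a mammalian expression plasmid built on the pEBB backbone for expressing human COMMD1 (also known as MURR1 or C2orf5) in mammalian cells. The full sequence record is 5,958 nt, consistent with a roughly 5.35 kb backbone carrying a 573 bp insert. In E. coli it replicates from a high-copy ColE1/pUC-type origin and is selected with ampicillin through the β-lactamase gene and its native promoter. An M13 phage origin is also annotated, which in principle allows single-stranded DNA production. The record lists no mammalian selection marker, so the plasmid appears suited to transient transfection.

The COMMD1 coding sequence was cloned between BamHI and NotI sites, both retained, downstream of the strong constitutive human EF-1α promoter. According to the catalogue fields, a Flag epitope supplied by the backbone is fused to the C terminus of the protein. The automated annotation does not call this tag as a separate feature, although the annotated COMMD1 CDS stops slightly short of the stated insert length, consistent with read-through into a downstream tag. A G-CSF stem-loop destabilising element is annotated just after the coding region, suggesting that 3′ untranslated sequence from G-CSF lies downstream, but no polyadenylation signal is annotated. Upstream of the EF-1α promoter are an SV40 early promoter segment and a small t antigen fragment. Scattered lacI, lac promoter/operator, lacZα, bom and rop fragments are remnants of the parental cloning vectors.

COMMD1 is described as a scaffold protein that modulates cullin-RING ubiquitin ligases and promotes ubiquitination and degradation of the NF-κB subunit RELA. The Flag-tagged protein can be detected or immunoprecipitated with anti-Flag reagents, which makes the construct useful for overexpression and protein interaction studies.
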