Addgene plasmid #74893: pEBB COMMD1 Flag
Purpose: Express COMMD1 in mammalian cells
Depositing lab: Ezra Burstein & Colin Duckett. Depositing organization: University of Michigan. Publication: COMMD proteins, a novel family of structural and functional homologs of MURR1. Burstein E, Hoberg JE, Wilkinson AS, Rumble JM, Csomos RA, Komarck CM, Maine GN, Wilkinson JC, Mayo MW, Duckett CS. J Biol Chem. 2005 Jun 10;280(23):22222-32. Epub 2005 Mar 30. 10.1074/jbc.M501928200 PubMed 15799966.
Backbone
  Vector backbone: pEBB
  Backbone size w/o insert (bp): 5350
  Vector type: Mammalian Expression
Growth in bacteria
  Bacterial resistance: Ampicillin, 100 μg/mL
  Growth temperature: 37°C
  Growth strain: DH5alpha
  Copy number: Unknown
Gene/Insert
  Gene/Insert name: COMMD1
  Species: H. sapiens (human)
  Insert size (bp): 573
  GenBank ID: NM_152516
  Entrez Gene: COMMD1 (a.k.a. C2orf5, MURR1)
  Promoter: EF-1alpha promoter
  Tag / fusion protein: Flag (C terminal on backbone)
  Cloning method: Restriction Enzyme; 5′ cloning site BamHI (not destroyed); 3′ cloning site NotI (not destroyed)
  Sequencing primers: 5′ CTC AAG CCT CAG ACA GTG G; 3′ GAG GGG TGC AAG GAC CCA G
Terms and licenses: Academic/Nonprofit Terms; Industry Terms: Not Available to Industry
How to cite: pEBB COMMD1 Flag was a gift from Ezra Burstein & Colin Duckett (Addgene plasmid # 74893 ; http://n2t.net/addgene:74893 ; RRID:Addgene_74893)
