>Addgene plasmid #74893 | pEBB COMMD1 Flag | addgene partial sequence | sequence record 148835 | EF1a-F 5'-TCAAGCCTCAGACAGTGGTTC-3'
TTTCAGGTGTCGTGAGGAATTCTCTAGAGATCCCTCGACCTCGAGATCCATTGTGCTGGATCCCGGGCCA
CCATGGCAGCCGGCGAGCTTGAGGGTGGCAAACCCCTGAGCGGGCTGCTGAATGCGCTGGCCCAGGACAC
TTTCCACGGGTACCCCGGCATCACAGAGGAGCTGCTACGGAGCCAGCTATATCCAGAGGTGCCACCCGAG
GAGTTCCGCCCCTTTCTGGCAAAGATGAGGGGGATTCTTAAGTCTATTGCGTCTGCAGACATGGATTTCA
ACCAGCTGGAGGCATTCTTGACTGCTCAAACCAAAAAGCAAGGTGGGATCACATCTGACCAAGCTGCTGT
CATTTCCAAATTCTGGAAGAGCCACAAGACAAAAATCCGTGAGAGCCTCATGAACCAGAGCCGCTGGAAT
AGCGGGCTTCGGGGCCTGAGCTGGAGAGTTGATGGCAAGTCTCAGTCAAGGCACTCAGCTCAAATACACA
CACCTGTTGCCATTATAGAGCTGGAATTAGGCAAATATGGACAGGAATCTGAATTTCTGTGTTTGGAATT
TGATGAGGTCAAAGTCAACCAAATTCTGAAGACGCTGTCAGAGGTAGAAGAAAGTATCAGCACACTGATC
AGCCAGCCTAACTCAGCGGCCGCCGACTACAAAGACGATGACGACAAGTCACTCTGACGGCCGCGACTCT
AGAGTGAGGGTCCCCACCTGGGACCCTTGAGAGTATCAGGTCTCCCACGTGGGAGACAAGAAATCCCTGT
TTAATATTTAAACAGCAGTGTTCCCCATCTGGGTCCTTGCACCCCTCACTCTGGCCTCAGCCGACTGCAC
AGCGGCCCCTGCATCCCCTTGGCTGTGAGGCCCCTGGACAAGCAGAGGTGGCCAGAGCTGGGAGGCATGG
CCCTGGGGTCCCACGAATTTGCTGGGGAATCTCGTTTTTCTTCTTAAGACTTTTGGGACATGGTTTGACT
CCCGAACATCACCGACGTGTCTCCTGTTTTTCTGGGTGGCCTCGGGACACCTGCCCTGCCCCCACGAGGG
TCAGGACTGTGACTCTTTTTAGGGCCAGGCAGGTGCCT
